>Addgene plasmid #144319 | TFORF1978 | addgene full sequence | sequence record 385909 | Addgene NGS Result
GGCTCCGGTGCCCGTCAGTGGGCAGAGCGCACATCGCCCACAGTCCCCGAGAAGTTGGGGGGAGGGGTCG
GCAATTGAACCGGTGCCTAGAGAAGGTGGCGCGGGGTAAACTGGGAAAGTGATGTCGTGTACTGGCTCCG
CCTTTTTCCCGAGGGTGGGGGAGAACCGTATATAAGTGCAGTAGTCGCCGTGAACGTTCTTTTTCGCAAC
GGGTTTGCCGCCAGAACACAGGTAAGTGCCGTGTGTGGTTCCCGCGGGCCTGGCCTCTTTACGGGTTATG
GCCCTTGCGTGCCTTGAATTACTTCCACCTGGCTGCAGTACGTGATTCTTGATCCCGAGCTTCGGGTTGG
AAGTGGGTGGGAGAGTTCGAGGCCTTGCGCTTAAGGAGCCCCTTCGCCTCGTGCTTGAGTTGAGGCCTGG
CCTGGGCGCTGGGGCCGCCGCGTGCGAATCTGGTGGCACCTTCGCGCCTGTCTCGCTGCTTTCGATAAGT
CTCTAGCCATTTAAAATTTTTGATGACCTGCTGCGACGCTTTTTTTCTGGCAAGATAGTCTTGTAAATGC
GGGCCAAGATCTGCACACTGGTATTTCGGTTTTTGGGGCCGCGGGCGGCGACGGGGCCCGTGCGTCCCAG
CGCACATGTTCGGCGAGGCGGGGCCTGCGAGCGCGGCCACCGAGAATCGGACGGGGGTAGTCTCAAGCTG
GCCGGCCTGCTCTGGTGCCTGGCCTCGCGCCGCCGTGTATCGCCCCGCCCTGGGCGGCAAGGCTGGCCCG
GTCGGCACCAGTTGCGTGAGCGGAAAGATGGCCGCTTCCCGGCCCTGCTGCAGGGAGCTCAAAATGGAGG
ACGCGGCGCTCGGGAGAGCGGGCGGGTGAGTCACCCACACAAAGGAAAAGGGCCTTTCCGTCCTCAGCCG
TCGCTTCATGTGACTCCACGGAGTACCGGGCGCCGTCCAGGCACCTCGATTAGTTCTCGAGCTTTTGGAG
TACGTCGTCTTTAGGTTGGGGGGAGGGGTTTTATGCGATGGAGTTTCCCCACACTGAGTGGGTGGAGACT
GAAGTTAGGCCAGCTTGGCACTTGATGTAATTCTCCTTGGAATTTGCCCTTTTTGAGTTTGGATCTTGGT
TCATTCTCAAGCCTCAGACAGTGGTTCAAAGTTTTTTTCTTCCATTTCAGGTGTCGTGAGGCTAGCACCG
CCACCATGCACTTCAGCACCGTCACCAGGGACATGGAAGCCTTCACGGCCAGCAGCCTGAGCAGCCTGGG
GGCCGCGGGGGGCTTCCCGGGCGCCGCGTCGCCCGGCGCCGACCCGTACGGCCCGCGCGAGCCCCCGCCG
CCGCCGCCGCGCTACGACCCGTGCGCCGCCGCCGCCCCCGGCGCCCCGGGCCCGCCGCCGCCGCCGCACG
CCTACCCGTTTGCGCCGGCCGCCGGGGCCGCCACCAGCGCCGCCGCCGAGCCCGAGGGCCCCGGGGCCAG
CTGCGCGGCCGCAGCCAAGGCGCCGGTGAAGAAGAACGCGAAGGTGGCCGGTGTGAGCGTGCAGCTAGAG
ATGAAGGCGCTGTGGGACGAGTTCAACCAGCTGGGCACCGAGATGATCGTCACCAAGGCCGGCAGGCGGA
TGTTTCCCACCTTCCAAGTGAAGCTCTTCGGCATGGATCCCATGGCCGACTATATGCTGCTCATGGACTT
CGTGCCGGTGGACGATAAGCGCTACCGGTACGCCTTCCACAGCTCCTCCTGGCTGGTGGCGGGGAAGGCC
GACCCTGCCACGCCAGGCCGCGTGCACTACCACCCGGACTCGCCTGCCAAGGGCGCGCAGTGGATGAAGC
AAATCGTGTCCTTCGACAAGCTCAAGCTGACCAACAACCTACTGGACGACAACGGCCACATTATTCTGAA
TTCCATGCACAGATACCAGCCCCGCTTCCACGTGGTCTATGTGGACCCACGCAAAGATAGCGAGAAATAT
GCCGAGGAGAACTTCAAAACCTTTGTGTTCGAGGAGACACGATTCACCGCGGTCACTGCCTACCAGAACC
ATCGGATCACGCAGCTCAAGATTGCCAGCAATCCCTTCGCGAAAGGCTTCCGGGACTGTGACCCTGAGGA
CTGGCCCCGGAACCACCGGCCCGGCGCACTGCCGCTCATGAGCGCCTTCGCGCGCTCGCGGAACCCCGTG
GCTTCCCCGACGCAGCCCAGCGGCACGGAGAAAGGTGGACATGTCCTGAAGGACAAGGAAGTGAAAGCTG
AGACGTCTAGGAACACACCAGAGAGAGAAGTGGAGCTTCTGAGGGATGCAGGTGGCTGTGTGAACCTGGG
GCTCCCCTGCCCCGCAGAGTGCCAACCCTTCAATACCCAGGGCCTGGTGGCTGGGAGGACCGCAGGTGAC
CGTCTTTGTTAGTAATGAACTAGTCCGTAACTTGAAAGTATTTCGATTTCTTGGCTTTATATATCTTGTG
GAAAGGACGACCATTTGGTGCTTGCTATGACGAGACGCGTTAAGTCGACAATCAACCTCTGGATTACAAA
ATTTGTGAAAGATTGACTGGTATTCTTAACTATGTTGCTCCTTTTACGCTATGTGGATACGCTGCTTTAA
TGCCTTTGTATCATGCTATTGCTTCCCGTATGGCTTTCATTTTCTCCTCCTTGTATAAATCCTGGTTGCT
GTCTCTTTATGAGGAGTTGTGGCCCGTTGTCAGGCAACGTGGCGTGGTGTGCACTGTGTTTGCTGACGCA
ACCCCCACTGGTTGGGGCATTGCCACCACCTGTCAGCTCCTTTCCGGGACTTTCGCTTTCCCCCTCCCTA
TTGCCACGGCGGAACTCATCGCCGCCTGCCTTGCCCGCTGCTGGACAGGGGCTCGGCTGTTGGGCACTGA
CAATTCCGTGGTGTTGTCGGGGAAATCATCGTCCTTTCCTTGGCTGCTCGCCTGTGTTGCCACCTGGATT
CTGCGCGGGACGTCCTTCTGCTACGTCCCTTCGGCCCTCAATCCAGCGGACCTTCCTTCCCGCGGCCTGC
TGCCGGCTCTGCGGCCTCTTCCGCGTCTTCGCCTTCGCCCTCAGACGAGTCGGATCTCCCTTTGGGCCGC
CTCCCCGCGTCGACTTTAAGACCAATGACTTACAAGGCAGCTGTAGATCTTAGCCACTTTTTAAAAGAAA
AGGGGGGACTGGAAGGGCTAATTCACTCCCAACGAAGACAAGATCTGCTTTTTGCTTGTACTGGGTCTCT
CTGGTTAGACCAGATCTGAGCCTGGGAGCTCTCTGGCTAACTAGGGAACCCACTGCTTAAGCCTCAATAA
AGCTTGCCTTGAGTGCTTCAAGTAGTGTGTGCCCGTCTGTTGTGTGACTCTGGTAACTAGAGATCCCTCA
GACCCTTTTAGTCAGTGTGGAAAATCTCTAGCAGTACGTATAGTAGTTCATGTCATCTTATTATTCAGTA
TTTATAACTTGCAAAGAAATGAATATCAGAGAGTGAGAGGAACTTGTTTATTGCAGCTTATAATGGTTAC
AAATAAAGCAATAGCATCACAAATTTCACAAATAAAGCATTTTTTTCACTGCATTCTAGTTGTGGTTTGT
CCAAACTCATCAATGTATCTTATCATGTCTGGCTCTAGCTATCCCGCCCCTAACTCCGCCCATCCCGCCC
CTAACTCCGCCCAGTTCCGCCCATTCTCCGCCCCATGGCTGACTAATTTTTTTTATTTATGCAGAGGCCG
AGGCCGCCTCGGCCTCTGAGCTATTCCAGAAGTAGTGAGGAGGCTTTTTTGGAGGCCTAGGGACGTACCC
AATTCGCCCTATAGTGAGTCGTATTACGCGCGCTCACTGGCCGTCGTTTTACAACGTCGTGACTGGGAAA
ACCCTGGCGTTACCCAACTTAATCGCCTTGCAGCACATCCCCCTTTCGCCAGCTGGCGTAATAGCGAAGA
GGCCCGCACCGATCGCCCTTCCCAACAGTTGCGCAGCCTGAATGGCGAATGGG
[124 nt withheld, positions 3974-4097]
C
[91 nt withheld, positions 4099-4189]
A
[49 nt withheld, positions 4191-4239]
CCTTTGACGTTGGAGTCCACGTTCTTT
[37 nt withheld, positions 4267-4303]
ACCCTATCTCGGTCTATTCTTTTGATTTATAAGGGATTTTGCCGATTTCGGCCTATTGGTTAAAAAATGA
GCTGATTTAACAAAAATTTAACGCGAATTTTAACAAAATATTAACGCTTACAATTTAGGTGGCACTTTTC
GGGGAAATGTGCGCGGAACCCCTATTTGTTTATTTTTCTAAATACATTCAAATATGTATCCGCTCATGAG
ACAATAACCCTGATAAATGCTTCAATAATATTGAAAAAGGAAGAGTATGAGTATTCAACATTTCCGTGTC
GCCCTTATTCCCTTTTTTGCGGCATTTTGCCTTCCTGTTTTTGCTCACCCAGAAACGCTGGTGAAAGTAA
AAGATGCTGAAGATCAGTTGGGTGCACGAGTGGGTTACATCGAACTGGATCTCAACAGCGGTAAGATCCT
TGAGAGTTTTCGCCCCGAAGAACGTTTTCCAATGATGAGCACTTTTAAAGTTCTGCTATGTGGCGCGGTA
TTATCCCGTATTGACGCCGGGCAAGAGCAACTCGGTCGCCGCATACACTATTCTCAGAATGACTTGGTTG
AGTACTCACCAGTCACAGAAAAGCATCTTACGGATGGCATGACAGTAAGAGAATTATGCAGTGCTGCCAT
AACCATGAGTGATAACACTGCGGCCAACTTACTTCTGACAACGATCGGAGGACCGAAGGAGCTAACCGCT
TTTTTGCACAACATGGGGGATCATGTAACTCGCCTTGATCGTTGGGAACCGGAGCTGAATGAAGCCATAC
CAAACGACGAGCGTGACACCACGATGCCTGTAGCAATGGCAACAACGTTGCGCAAACTATTAACTGGCGA
ACTACTTACTCTAGCTTCCCGGCAACAATTAATAGACTGGATGGAGGCGGATAAAGTTGCAGGACCACTT
CTGCGCTCGGCCCTTCCGGCTGGCTGGTTTATTGCTGATAAATCTGGAGCCGGTGAGCGTGGGTCTCGCG
GTATCATTGCAGCACTGGGGCCAGATGGTAAGCCCTCCCGTATCGTAGTTATCTACACGACGGGGAGTCA
GGCAACTATGGATGAACGAAATAGACAGATCGCTGAGATAGGTGCCTCACTGATTAAGCATTGGTAACTG
TCAGACCAAGTTTACTCATATATACTTTAGATTGATTTAAAACTTCATTTTTAATTTAAAAGGATCTAGG
TGAAGATCCTTTTTGATAATCTCATGACCAAAATCCCTTAACGTGAGTTTTCGTTCCACTGAGCGTCAGA
CCCCGTAGAAAAGATCAAAGGATCTTCTTGAGATCCTTTTTTTCTGCGCGTAATCTGCTGCTTGCAAACA
AAAAAACCACCGCTACCAGCGGTGGTTTGTTTGCCGGATCAAGAGCTACCAACTCTTTTTCCGAAGGTAA
CTGGCTTCAGCAGAGCGCAGATACCAAATACTGTTCTTCTAGTGTAGCCGTAGTTAGGCCACCACTTCAA
GAACTCTGTAGCACCGCCTACATACCTCGCTCTGCTAATCCTGTTACCAGTGGCTGCTGCCAGTGGCGAT
AAGTCGTGTCTTACCGGGTTGGACTCAAGACGATAGTTACCGGATAAGGCGCAGCGGTCGGGCTGAACGG
GGGGTTCGTGCACACAGCCCAGCTTGGAGCGAACGACCTACACCGAACTGAGATACCTACAGCGTGAGCT
ATGAGAAAGCGCCACGCTTCCCGAAGGGAGAAAGGCGGACAGGTATCCGGTAAGCGGCAGGGTCGGAACA
GGAGAGCGCACGAGGGAGCTTCCAGGGGGAAACGCCTGGTATCTTTATAGTCCTGTCGGGTTTCGCCACC
TCTGACTTGAGCGTCGATTTTTGTGATGCTCGTCAGGGGGGCGGAGCCTATGGAAAAACGCCAGCAACGC
GGCCTTTTTACGGTTCCTGGCCTTTTGCTGGCCTTTTGCTCACATGTTCTTTCCTGCGTTATCCCCTGAT
TCTGTGGATAACCGTATTACCGCCTTTGAGTGAGCTGATACCGCTCGCCGCAGCCGAACGACCGAGCGCA
GCGAGTCAGTGAGCGAGGAAGCGGAAGAGCGCCCAATACGCAAACCGCCTCTCCCCGCGCGTTGGCCGAT
TCATTAATGCAGCTGGCACGACAGGTTTCCCGACTGGAAAGCGGGCAGTGAGCGCAACGCAATTAATGTG
AGTTAGCTCACTCATTAGGCACCCCAGGCTTTACACTTTATGCTTCCGGCTCGTATGTTGTGTGGAATTG
TGAGCGGATAACAATTTCACACAGGAAACAGCTATGACCATGATTACGCCAAGCGCGCAATTAACCCTCA
CTAAAGGGAACAAAAGCTGGAGCTGCAAGCTTAATGTAGTCTTATGCAATACTCTTGTAGTCTTGCAACA
TGGTAACGATGAGTTAGCAACATGCCTTACAAGGAGAGAAAAAGCACCGTGCATGCCGATTGGTGGAAGT
AAGGTGGTACGATCGTGCCTTATTAGGAAGGCAACAGACGGGTCTGACATGGATTGGACGAACCACTGAA
TTGCCGCATTGCAGAGATATTGTATTTAAGTGCCTAGCTCGATACATAAACGGGTCTCTCTGGTTAGACC
AGATCTGAGCCTGGGAGCTCTCTGGCTAACTAGGGAACCCACTGCTTAAGCCTCAATAAAGCTTGCCTTG
AGTGCTTCAAGTAGTGTGTGCCCGTCTGTTGTGTGACTCTGGTAACTAGAGATCCCTCAGACCCTTTTAG
TCAGTGTGGAAAATCTCTAGCAGTGGCGCCCGAACAGGGACTTGAAAGCGAAAGGGAAACCAGAGGAGCT
CTCTCGACGCAGGACTCGGCTTGCTGAAGCGCGCACGGCAAGAGGCGAGGGGCGGCGACTGGTGAGTACG
CCAAAAATTTTGACTAGCGGAGGCTAGAAGGAGAGAGATGGGTGCGAGAGCGTCAGTATTAAGCGGGGGA
GAATTAGATCGCGATGGGAAAAAATTCGGTTAAGGCCAGGGGGAAAGAAAAAATATAAATTAAAACATAT
AGTATGGGCAAGCAGGGAGCTAGAACGATTCGCAGTTAATCCTGGCCTGTTAGAAACATCAGAAGGCTGT
AGACAAATACTGGGACAGCTACAACCATCCCTTCAGACAGGATCAGAAGAACTTAGATCATTATATAATA
CAGTAGCAACCCTCTATTGTGTGCATCAAAGGATAGAGATAAAAGACACCAAGGAAGCTTTAGACAAGAT
AGAGGAAGAGCAAAACAAAAGTAAGACCACCGCACAGCAAGCGGCCGCTGATCTTCAGACCTGGAGGAGG
AGATATGAGGGACAATTGGAGAAGTGAATTATATAAATATAAAGTAGTAAAAATTGAACCATTAGGAGTA
GCACCCACCAAGGCAAAGAGAAGAGTGGTGCAGAGAGAAAAAAGAGCAGTGGGAATAGGAGCTTTGTTCC
TTGGGTTCTTGGGAGCAGCAGGAAGCACTATGGGCGCAGCGTCAATGACGCTGACGGTACAGGCCAGACA
ATTATTGTCTGGTATAGTGCAGCAGCAGAACAATTTGCTGAGGGCTATTGAGGCGCAACAGCATCTGTTG
CAACTCACAGTCTGGGGCATCAAGCAGCTCCAGGCAAGAATCCTGGCTGTGGAAAGATACCTAAAGGATC
AACAGCTCCTGGGGATTTGGGGTTGCTCTGGAAAACTCATTTGCACCACTGCTGTGCCTTGGAATGCTAG
TTGGAGTAATAAATCTCTGGAACAGATTTGGAATCACACGACCTGGATGGAGTGGGACAGAGAAATTAAC
AATTACACAAGCTTAATACACTCCTTAATTGAAGAATCGCAAAACCAGCAAGAAAAGAATGAACAAGAAT
TATTGGAATTAGATAAATGGGCAAGTTTGTGGAATTGGTTTAACATAACAAATTGGCTGTGGTATATAAA
ATTATTCATAATGATAGTAGGAGGCTTGGTAGGTTTAAGAATAGTTTTTGCTGTACTTTCTATAGTGAAT
AGAGTTAGGCAGGGATATTCACCATTATCGTTTCAGACCCACCTCCCAACCCCGAGGGGACCCATGCATT
GCATCTCAATTAGTCAGCAACCAGGTGTGGAAAGTCCCCAGGCTCCCCAGCAGGCAGAAGTATGCAAAGC
ATGCGTCTCAATTAGTCAGCAACCATAGTCCCGCCCCTAACTCCGCCCATCCCGCCCCTAACTCCGCCCA
GTTCCGCCCATTCTCCGCCCCATGGCTGACTAATTTTTTTTATTTATGCAGAGGCCGAGGCCGCCTCGGC
CTCTGAGCTATTCCAGAAGTAGTGAGGAGGCTTTTTTGGAGGCCTAGGCTTTTGCAAAAAGCTTTCTAGA
GGTACCACCGGAGCTTACCATGACCGAGTACAAGCCCACGGTGCGCCTCGCCACCCGCGACGACGTCCCC
AGGGCCGTACGCACCCTCGCCGCCGCGTTCGCCGACTACCCCGCCACGCGCCACACCGTCGATCCGGACC
GCCACATCGAGCGGGTCACCGAGCTGCAAGAACTCTTCCTCACGCGCGTCGGGCTCGACATCGGCAAGGT
GTGGGTCGCGGACGACGGCGCCGCCGTGGCGGTCTGGACCACGCCGGAGAGCGTCGAAGCGGGGGCGGTG
TTCGCCGAGATCGGCCCGCGCATGGCCGAGTTGAGCGGTTCCCGGCTGGCCGCGCAGCAACAGATGGAAG
GCCTCCTGGCGCCGCACCGGCCCAAGGAGCCCGCGTGGTTCCTGGCCACCGTCGGCGTCTCGCCCGACCA
CCAGGGCAAGGGTCTGGGCAGCGCCGTCGTGCTCCCCGGAGTGGAGGCGGCCGAGCGCGCCGGGGTGCCC
GCCTTCCTGGAGACCTCCGCGCCCCGCAACCTCCCCTTCTACGAGCGGCTCGGCTTCACCGTCACCGCCG
ACGTCGAGGTGCCCGAAGGACCGCGCACCTGGTGCATGACCCGCAAGCCCGGTGCCAGTTAACGAATTCT
AGATCTTGAGACAAATGGCAGTATTCATCCACAATTTTAAAAGAAAAGGGGGGATTGGGGGGTACAGTGC
AGGGGAAAGAATAGTAGACATAATAGCAACAGACATACAAACTAAAGAATTACAAAAACAAATTACAAAA
ATTCAAAATTTTCGGGTTTATTACAGGGACAGCAGAGATCCACTTTGGCGCCGGCTCGAGGCCTGCAGGT
GCAAAGATGGATAAAGTTTTAAACAGAGAGGAATCTTTGCAGCTAATGGACCTTCTAGGTCTTGAAAGGA
GTGGGAATT
Features (pLannotate 1.2.2; 31 found; start..end, strand, type, name):
      1..1179    +  promoter       EF-1α promoter: strong constitutive promoter for human elongation factor EF-1α
   1196..2389    +  CDS            TBX1: TBX1_HUMAN - Experimental evidence at protein level: Swiss-Prot protein existence level 1. Probable transcriptional regulator involved in developmental processes. Is required for normal development of the pharyngeal arch arteries (By similarity). From Homo sapiens (Human).
   2405..2458    +  promoter       U6 promoter (fragment): RNA polymerase III promoter for human U6 snRNA
   2500..3088    +  misc_feature   WPRE: woodchuck hepatitis virus posttranscriptional regulatory element
   3139..3158    +  misc_feature   cPPT/CTS (fragment): central polypurine tract and central termination sequence of HIV-1
   3160..3393    +  LTR            3' LTR (ΔU3): self-inactivating 3' long terminal repeat (LTR) from HIV-1
   3471..3592    +  polyA_signal   SV40 poly(A) signal: SV40 polyadenylation signal
   3632..3767    +  rep_origin     SV40 ori: SV40 origin of replication
   3788..3806    -  promoter       T7 promoter: promoter for bacteriophage T7 RNA polymerase
   3814..3969    +  CDS            lacZα (fragment): LacZα fragment of β-galactosidase; lacZ fragment
   3974..4402    +  rep_origin     f1 ori (sequence partly withheld): f1 bacteriophage origin of replication; arrow indicates direction of (+) strand synthesis
   4455..4559    +  promoter       AmpR promoter: bla
   4560..5420    +  CDS            AmpR: β-lactamase; bla; confers resistance to ampicillin, carbenicillin, and related antibiotics
   5591..6179    +  rep_origin     ori: high-copy-number ColE1/pMB1/pBR322/pUC origin of replication
   6362..6454    +  CDS            lacI (fragment): lac repressor; lacI; The lac repressor binds to the lac operator to inhibit transcription in E. coli. This inhibition can be relieved by adding lactose or isopropyl-β-D-thiogalactopyranoside (IPTG).
   6467..6488    +  protein_bind   CAP binding site: CAP binding activates transcription in the presence of cAMP. E. coli catabolite activator protein
   6503..6533    +  promoter       lac promoter: promoter for the E. coli lac operon
   6541..6557    +  protein_bind   lac operator: The lac repressor binds to the lac operator to inhibit transcription in E. coli. This inhibition can be relieved by adding lactose or isopropyl-β-D-thiogalactopyranoside (IPTG). lac repressor encoded by lacI
   6602..6620    +  promoter       T3 promoter: promoter for bacteriophage T3 RNA polymerase
   6648..6874    +  promoter       RSV promoter: Rous sarcoma virus enhancer/promoter
   6875..7055    +  LTR            5' LTR (truncated): truncated 5' long terminal repeat (LTR) from HIV-1
   7102..7227    +  misc_feature   HIV-1 Ψ: packaging signal of human immunodeficiency virus type 1
   7211..7574    +  CDS            HIV-1 gag (fragment): gag protein from human immunodeficiency virus 1; gag
   7720..7953    +  misc_feature   RRE: The Rev response element (RRE) of HIV-1 allows for Rev-dependent mRNA export from the nucleus to the cytoplasm.
   8330..8356    +  CDS            Rev (fragment): human immunodeficiency virus 1 (HIV-1) Rev protein; rev; enhances nuclear export of unspliced and incompletely spliced viral mRNAs
   8363..8386    +  promoter       SV40 promoter (fragment): SV40 early promoter
   8387..8458    +  promoter       SV40 promoter (fragment): SV40 enhancer and early promoter
   8482..8617    +  rep_origin     SV40 ori: SV40 origin of replication
   8663..9259    +  CDS            PuroR (fragment): puromycin N-acetyltransferase; pac from Streptomyces; confers resistance to puromycin
   9308..9425    +  misc_feature   cPPT/CTS: central polypurine tract and central termination sequence of HIV-1
   9490..9556    +  CDS            small t antigen (fragment): SV40 (simian virus 40) small t antigen
