[The description below was written by a language model from this plasmid's Addgene catalogue record and pLannotate feature annotations shown in this document.]
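Description:
TFORF1978 is a third-generation-style, self-inactivating HIV-1 lentiviral expression plasmid built on the pLX_TRC317 backbone. It is one member of a barcoded library of human transcription factor open reading frames. It carries human TBX1, a T-box transcriptional regulator involved in pharyngeal arch artery development, as a synthesized ORF corresponding to a specific RefSeq/Ensembl isoform. In bacteria the plasmid is maintained through a high-copy ColE1/pUC origin with ampicillin resistance (β-lactamase). An f1 origin and remnants of a lac/lacZα cloning region with T7 and T3 promoters are also present. The record warns that the plasmid can recombine, which is a known risk for LTR-containing vectors.

The viral genome is transcribed from an RSV promoter fused to a truncated 5' LTR. Downstream lie the Ψ packaging signal with a partial gag segment, the RRE for Rev-dependent nuclear export, and a cPPT/CTS. It ends in a ΔU3 3' LTR, which inactivates LTR promoter activity after integration, followed by an SV40 polyadenylation signal. Two expression units sit between the LTRs. An SV40 early promoter/origin drives puromycin N-acetyltransferase for selecting transduced mammalian cells. A strong constitutive EF-1α promoter drives the TBX1 coding sequence, and a WPRE downstream enhances transcript stability and expression. The catalogue entry states that each construct carries a unique 24-bp barcode, but the feature table does not annotate it. A short U6-derived fragment lies between the ORF and the WPRE, and the record does not explain its role.

The construct is intended for lentiviral overexpression of TBX1, either alone or in pooled screens where barcode readout identifies which transcription factor each cell received, as in directed-differentiation studies.
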