Addgene plasmid #144319: TFORF1978
Purpose: Lentiviral vector for overexpressing transcription factor ORFs with unique 24-bp barcodes. Barcodes facilitate identification of transcription factors in pooled screens.
Depositing lab: Feng Zhang. Depositing organization: Broad Institute. Publication: A transcription factor atlas of directed differentiation. Joung J, Ma S, Tay T, Geiger-Schuller KR, Kirchgatterer PC, Verdine VK, Guo B, Arias-Garcia MA, Allen WE, Singh A, Kuksenko O, Abudayyeh OO, Gootenberg JS, Fu Z, Macrae RK, Buenrostro JD, Regev A, Zhang F. Cell. 2023 Jan 5;186(1):209-229.e26. doi: 10.1016/j.cell.2022.11.026. PubMed 36608654.
Backbone
  Vector backbone: pLX_TRC317
  Backbone manufacturer: Broad Institute Genetic Perturbation Platform
  Backbone size w/o insert (bp): 8264
  Vector type: Mammalian Expression, Lentiviral
  Selectable markers: Puromycin
Growth in bacteria
  Bacterial resistance: Ampicillin, 100 μg/mL
  Growth temperature: 37°C
  Growth strain: NEB Stable
  Copy number: High Copy
Gene/Insert
  Gene/Insert name: TBX1
  Species: H. sapiens (human)
  Insert size (bp): 1298
  Entrez Gene: TBX1 (a.k.a. CAFS, CATCH22, CTHM, DGCR, DGS, DORV, TBX1C, TGA, VCF, VCFS)
  Promoter: EF1a
  Cloning method: Unknown
  Sequencing primers: 5′ GGGTGGAGACTGAAGTTAGGCCAG; 3′ CACATAGCGTAAAAGGAGCAACATAG
Terms and licenses: Academic/Nonprofit Terms; Industry Terms: Not Available to Industry
Depositor comments: NM_080646,ENST00000329705 . The transcription factor ORF portion of this plasmid was synthesized by Genewiz. Please test multiple small colonies in case of plasmid recombination. To make this collection available in a timely manner, a portion of this collection was not fully sequenced by Addgene. If an Addgene verified full plasmid sequence is not available, please contact us prior to placing an order to request the full sequence.
How to cite: TFORF1978 was a gift from Feng Zhang (Addgene plasmid # 144319 ; http://n2t.net/addgene:144319 ; RRID:Addgene_144319)
