>Addgene plasmid #144319 | TFORF1978 | depositor partial sequence | sequence record 285072 | Insert
ACCGCCACCATGCACTTCAGCACCGTCACCAGGGACATGGAAGCCTTCACGGCCAGCAGCCTGAGCAGCC
TGGGGGCCGCGGGGGGCTTCCCGGGCGCCGCGTCGCCCGGCGCCGACCCGTACGGCCCGCGCGAGCCCCC
GCCGCCGCCGCCGCGCTACGACCCGTGCGCCGCCGCCGCCCCCGGCGCCCCGGGCCCGCCGCCGCCGCCG
CACGCCTACCCGTTTGCGCCGGCCGCCGGGGCCGCCACCAGCGCCGCCGCCGAGCCCGAGGGCCCCGGGG
CCAGCTGCGCGGCCGCAGCCAAGGCGCCGGTGAAGAAGAACGCGAAGGTGGCCGGTGTGAGCGTGCAGCT
AGAGATGAAGGCGCTGTGGGACGAGTTCAACCAGCTGGGCACCGAGATGATCGTCACCAAGGCCGGCAGG
CGGATGTTTCCCACCTTCCAAGTGAAGCTCTTCGGCATGGATCCCATGGCCGACTATATGCTGCTCATGG
ACTTCGTGCCGGTGGACGATAAGCGCTACCGGTACGCCTTCCACAGCTCCTCCTGGCTGGTGGCGGGGAA
GGCCGACCCTGCCACGCCAGGCCGCGTGCACTACCACCCGGACTCGCCTGCCAAGGGCGCGCAGTGGATG
AAGCAAATCGTGTCCTTCGACAAGCTCAAGCTGACCAACAACCTACTGGACGACAACGGCCACATTATTC
TGAATTCCATGCACAGATACCAGCCCCGCTTCCACGTGGTCTATGTGGACCCACGCAAAGATAGCGAGAA
ATATGCCGAGGAGAACTTCAAAACCTTTGTGTTCGAGGAGACACGATTCACCGCGGTCACTGCCTACCAG
AACCATCGGATCACGCAGCTCAAGATTGCCAGCAATCCCTTCGCGAAAGGCTTCCGGGACTGTGACCCTG
AGGACTGGCCCCGGAACCACCGGCCCGGCGCACTGCCGCTCATGAGCGCCTTCGCGCGCTCGCGGAACCC
CGTGGCTTCCCCGACGCAGCCCAGCGGCACGGAGAAAGGTGGACATGTCCTGAAGGACAAGGAAGTGAAA
GCTGAGACGTCTAGGAACACACCAGAGAGAGAAGTGGAGCTTCTGAGGGATGCAGGTGGCTGTGTGAACC
TGGGGCTCCCCTGCCCCGCAGAGTGCCAACCCTTCAATACCCAGGGCCTGGTGGCTGGGAGGACCGCAGG
TGACCGTCTTTGTTAGTAATGAACTAGTCCGTAACTTGAAAGTATTTCGATTTCTTGGCTTTATATATCT
TGTGGAAAGGACGACCATTTGGTGCTTGCTATGACGAG
