>Addgene plasmid #144319 | TFORF1978 | depositor partial sequence | sequence record 285073 | Barcode
CCATTTGGTGCTTGCTATGACGAG
